>Addgene plasmid #133728 | pGFAP-TetOn3G | depositor full sequence | sequence record 256995 | pGFAP-TetOn3G sequence 5810 bps
CCTGCAGGCAGCTGCGCGCTCGCTCGCTCACTGAGGCCGCCCGGGCAAAGCCCGGGCGTCGGGCGACCTT
TGGTCGCCCGGCCTCAGTGAGCGAGCGAGCGCGCAGAGAGGGAGTGGCCAACTCCATCACTAGGGGTTCC
TGCGGCCAATTCAGTCGATAACTATAACGGTCCTAAGGTAGCGATTTAAATACGCGCTCTCTTAAGGTAG
CCCCGGGACGCGTCAATTGCATGAAGAATCTGCTTAGGGTCTGTAAGCTGAAGACCTGGCAGTGCTGAGC
TGGTCAGCCCCCAGGACCTCCTTTTGTGCCCACGAGTGAATCACCTTGGCATAGACATAATGGTCAGGGG
TGGGCACGCAGCCTGCTTCCCGCTGTGCTCCAGGCCTCCTTCGATGCTTTCCGAGAAGTCTATTGAGCTG
GGAGCTTGTACTGCACCCGGGGCTGACATCCTGGCATCCTGGGATAAAAGCAGCCCACGGGGCTGCCCTT
GCCATATGCCTCACTGGCGGCAGAGAACAAGGCTCTATTCAGCGAGTACCCTGGAGTAGACACCAGAAGC
CCAAGCATGGGCAGAGGAAGGCAGGGGTTGGGGGGAGCAGAGCTGTCTGTGTTCCAGAAGCCCAAGGACA
CAGATGGCTAAGGCGCCTGGGAGAGGGACCTGAGTGGAAGAGATAGATGGGCCTGAAGTCTCAAGCAGCA
ACAGCCTCCTCCCCGCCATTGGTGAGGGTGGGGTTTGGTTTCCCGGACCTACATATCCCTCAGAGGCCTG
GTGTGTAGGAATTTAAAGGGGGTAAATCTCCTGAGAGAATGAGGGGTACCCAGGAAGACGGGGTGTTACA
GAAAGAAAGACTCCAGCATGCACAGCCAACTCATTCAAAACTACTCTGTCAGGGGCTGCCAGGGGCCAGG
CTCGGGGTGGGGGGTGGGGGGCAACGAGAAGCTGGATCAGGGAGAAATGGCCCACTAGGCTGGATAAGAG
GCCACAGAGGGGCTCAGGAATGAAGCCTGCTGTCTTACCCTATTAGGATCTGCGTGCATACCTTCTGCCG
TGCACTCTAAACACACAGCCAGAGGCTCAAGTTGACCCTGGAGTCACAGAGAGGGCTCCAACCTTAGCCC
TCCACTCCTGAACTCCAGGAATGAGAAGATAGAGTTGGAGAGATTCAGGGGAGAGGACTCTGTTGAGAAT
GGGGGTCACAGGAAACTGTAATATAGGTTGATCCCGGAGGAAGGGAATAGGTTCTTCAAGTTCCTAGCAT
CTCACAGGCCCCCAGAGAAGGACAGAGTTGGGGTGGTCCTGGCTTACAGGCTCTAAGAACTGGAAGCTGA
TTACCCCACCGAGCTGTGCACTCTCTGTCTCTGTCTCTGTGTGTGCGCTCGTGCACACTTATCACACAAA
TGTTCATGTGTGTGCACATACATGTGTTGAGACCAGAGGTCAACCTCAGGCACTGTTGCCTTGGTTTTCT
GAGAGAGCATTTCTCTCTGGATCTGGAACTCGCCAATTAGTGAGAGCCAGGAAGTCTGCTGATTTTCACT
GCCCAGCACTGGAGTTTACAAGTATGCACTGTCAACCCAGGCCTTTTGTATTCATTCTGCAGCTAGAACT
TGGGTGGGTCTTCATGCTTGACAGGCAAGCAATTTATGGACTAAGCTGTTCCCTCGGCCCTCTCTTGACC
CATTTACCAGAAAGGGGGTTCCTTGATCAATGGCGAAGCCAGGCTGGTGTTCCCAAGAAAGCCTTGACTC
TGGGTACAGTGACCTCAGTGGGGTGAGAGGAGTTCTCCCCCTAGCTGGGCTGGGGCCCAGCTCCACCCCC
TCAGGCTATTCAATGGGGGTGCTTCCAGGAAGTCAGGGGCAGATTTAGTCCAACCCGTTCCTCCATAAAG
GCCCTGACATCCCAGGAGCCAGCAGAGGCAGGGCACCAATACGACTCACTATAGGGAGACCCAAGCTGGC
TAGCGTTTAAACTTAAGCTTGGTACCGAGCTCGGATCCATGTCTAGACTGGACAAGAGCAAAGTCATAAA
CTCTGCTCTGGAATTACTCAATGGAGTCGGTATCGAAGGCCTGACGACAAGGAAACTCGCTCAAAAGCTG
GGAGTTGAGCAGCCTACCCTGTACTGGCACGTGAAGAACAAGCGGGCCCTGCTCGATGCCCTGCCAATCG
AGATGCTGGACAGGCATCATACCCACTCCTGCCCCCTGGAAGGCGAGTCATGGCAAGACTTTCTGCGGAA
CAACGCCAAGTCATACCGCTGTGCTCTCCTCTCACATCGCGACGGGGCTAAAGTGCATCTCGGCACCCGC
CCAACAGAGAAACAGTACGAAACCCTGGAAAATCAGCTCGCGTTCCTGTGTCAGCAAGGCTTCTCCCTGG
AGAACGCACTGTACGCTCTGTCCGCCGTGGGCCACTTTACACTGGGCTGCGTATTGGAGGAACAGGAGCA
TCAAGTAGCAAAAGAGGAAAGAGAGACACCTACCACCGATTCTATGCCCCCACTTCTGAAACAAGCAATT
GAGCTGTTCGACCGGCAGGGAGCCGAACCTGCCTTCCTTTTCGGCCTGGAACTAATCATATGTGGCCTGG
AGAAACAGCTAAAGTGCGAAAGCGGCGGGCCGACCGACGCCCTTGACGATTTTGACTTAGACATGCTCCC
AGCCGATGCCCTTGACGACTTTGACCTTGATATGCTGCCTGCTGACGCTCTTGACGATTTTGACCTTGAC
ATGCTCCCCGGGTAACCCGCTGATCAGCCTCGACTGTGCCTTCTAGTTGCCAGCCATCTGTTGTTTGCCC
CTCCCCCGTGCCTTCCTTGACCCTGGAAGGTGCCACTCCCACTGTCCTTTCCTAATAAAATGAGGAAATT
GCATCGCATTGTCTGAGTAGGTGTCATTCTATTCTGGGGGGTGGGGTGGGGCAGGACAGCAAGGGGGAGG
ATTGGGAAGACAATAGCAGGCATGCTGGGGATGCGGTGGGCTCTATGGCTTCTGAGGCGGAAAGAACCAG
ATCCTCTCTTAAGGTAGCATCGAGATTTAAATTAGGGATAACAGGGTAATGGCGCGGGCCGCAGGAACCC
CTAGTGATGGAGTTGGCCACTCCCTCTCTGCGCGCTCGCTCGCTCACTGAGGCCGGGCGACCAAAGGTCG
CCCGACGCCCGGGCTTTGCCCGGGCGGCCTCAGTGAGCGAGCGAGCGCGCAGCTGCCTGCAGGGGCGCCT
GATGCGGTATTTTCTCCTTACGCATCTGTGCGGTATTTCACACCGCATA
[142 nt withheld, positions 3270-3411]
C
[141 nt withheld, positions 3413-3553]
CCTTTGACGTTGGAGTCCACGTTCTTT
[37 nt withheld, positions 3581-3617]
ACCCTATCTCGGGCTATTCTTTTGATTTATAAGGGATTTTGCCGATTTCGGCCTATTGGTTAAAAAATGA
GCTGATTTAACAAAAATTTAACGCGAATTTTAACAAAATATTAACGTTTACAATTTTATGGTGCACTCTC
AGTACAATCTGCTCTGATGCCGCATAGTTAAGCCAGCCCCGACACCCGCCAACACCCGCTGACGCGCCCT
GACGGGCTTGTCTGCTCCCGGCATCCGCTTACAGACAAGCTGTGACCGTCTCCGGGAGCTGCATGTGTCA
GAGGTTTTCACCGTCATCACCGAAACGCGCGAGACGAAAGGGCCTCGTGATACGCCTATTTTTATAGGTT
AATGTCATGATAATAATGGTTTCTTAGACGTCAGGTGGCACTTTTCGGGGAAATGTGCGCGGAACCCCTA
TTTGTTTATTTTTCTAAATACATTCAAATATGTATCCGCTCATGAGACAATAACCCTGATAAATGCTTCA
ATAATATTGAAAAAGGAAGAGTATGAGTATTCAACATTTCCGTGTCGCCCTTATTCCCTTTTTTGCGGCA
TTTTGCCTTCCTGTTTTTGCTCACCCAGAAACGCTGGTGAAAGTAAAAGATGCTGAAGATCAGTTGGGTG
CACGAGTGGGTTACATCGAACTGGATCTCAACAGCGGTAAGATCCTTGAGAGTTTTCGCCCCGAAGAACG
TTTTCCAATGATGAGCACTTTTAAAGTTCTGCTATGTGGCGCGGTATTATCCCGTATTGACGCCGGGCAA
GAGCAACTCGGTCGCCGCATACACTATTCTCAGAATGACTTGGTTGAGTACTCACCAGTCACAGAAAAGC
ATCTTACGGATGGCATGACAGTAAGAGAATTATGCAGTGCTGCCATAACCATGAGTGATAACACTGCGGC
CAACTTACTTCTGACAACGATCGGAGGACCGAAGGAGCTAACCGCTTTTTTGCACAACATGGGGGATCAT
GTAACTCGCCTTGATCGTTGGGAACCGGAGCTGAATGAAGCCATACCAAACGACGAGCGTGACACCACGA
TGCCTGTAGCAATGGCAACAACGTTGCGCAAACTATTAACTGGCGAACTACTTACTCTAGCTTCCCGGCA
ACAATTAATAGACTGGATGGAGGCGGATAAAGTTGCAGGACCACTTCTGCGCTCGGCCCTTCCGGCTGGC
TGGTTTATTGCTGATAAATCTGGAGCCGGTGAGCGTGGGTCTCGCGGTATCATTGCAGCACTGGGGCCAG
ATGGTAAGCCCTCCCGTATCGTAGTTATCTACACGACGGGGAGTCAGGCAACTATGGATGAACGAAATAG
ACAGATCGCTGAGATAGGTGCCTCACTGATTAAGCATTGGTAACTGTCAGACCAAGTTTACTCATATATA
CTTTAGATTGATTTAAAACTTCATTTTTAATTTAAAAGGATCTAGGTGAAGATCCTTTTTGATAATCTCA
TGACCAAAATCCCTTAACGTGAGTTTTCGTTCCACTGAGCGTCAGACCCCGTAGAAAAGATCAAAGGATC
TTCTTGAGATCCTTTTTTTCTGCGCGTAATCTGCTGCTTGCAAACAAAAAAACCACCGCTACCAGCGGTG
GTTTGTTTGCCGGATCAAGAGCTACCAACTCTTTTTCCGAAGGTAACTGGCTTCAGCAGAGCGCAGATAC
CAAATACTGTCCTTCTAGTGTAGCCGTAGTTAGGCCACCACTTCAAGAACTCTGTAGCACCGCCTACATA
CCTCGCTCTGCTAATCCTGTTACCAGTGGCTGCTGCCAGTGGCGATAAGTCGTGTCTTACCGGGTTGGAC
TCAAGACGATAGTTACCGGATAAGGCGCAGCGGTCGGGCTGAACGGGGGGTTCGTGCACACAGCCCAGCT
TGGAGCGAACGACCTACACCGAACTGAGATACCTACAGCGTGAGCTATGAGAAAGCGCCACGCTTCCCGA
AGGGAGAAAGGCGGACAGGTATCCGGTAAGCGGCAGGGTCGGAACAGGAGAGCGCACGAGGGAGCTTCCA
GGGGGAAACGCCTGGTATCTTTATAGTCCTGTCGGGTTTCGCCACCTCTGACTTGAGCGTCGATTTTTGT
GATGCTCGTCAGGGGGGCGGAGCCTATGGAAAAACGCCAGCAACGCGGCCTTTTTACGGTTCCTGGCCTT
TTGCTGGCCTTTTGCTCACATGT
Features (pLannotate 1.2.2; 13 found; start..end, strand, type, name):
      1..141     -  repeat_region  AAV2 ITR: inverted terminal repeat of adeno-associated virus serotype 2 inverted
   1928..1945    +  promoter       T7 promoter (fragment): promoter for bacteriophage T7 RNA polymerase
   1999..2745    +  CDS            Tet-On® 3G: modified rtTA protein that binds tightly to promoters containing the tet operator in the presence of doxycycline
   2764..2988    +  polyA_signal   bGH poly(A) signal: bovine growth hormone polyadenylation signal
   2992..3010    +  promoter       SV40 promoter (fragment): SV40 enhancer and early promoter
   3073..3213    +  repeat_region  AAV2 ITR: inverted terminal repeat of adeno-associated virus serotype 2 inverted
   3218..3269    -  misc_feature   bom (fragment): basis of mobility region from pBR322
   3288..3668    +  rep_origin     M13 ori (sequence partly withheld): M13 bacteriophage origin of replication; arrow indicates direction of (+) strand synthesis
   3744..3793    -  misc_feature   bom (fragment): basis of mobility region from pBR322
   3895..3930    -  CDS            rop (fragment): Rop protein, which maintains plasmids at low copy number; rop
   4025..4129    +  promoter       AmpR promoter: bla
   4130..4990    +  CDS            AmpR: β-lactamase; bla; confers resistance to ampicillin, carbenicillin, and related antibiotics
   5161..5749    +  rep_origin     ori: high-copy-number ColE1/pMB1/pBR322/pUC origin of replication
