>Addgene plasmid #133728 | pGFAP-TetOn3G | addgene full sequence | sequence record 266812 | Addgene NGS Result
CCTGCAGGCAGCTGCGCGCTCGCTCGCTCACTGAGGCCGCCCGGGCGTCGGGCGACCTTTGGTCGCCCGG
CCTCAGTGAGCGAGCGAGCGCGCAGAGAGGGAGTGGCCAACTCCATCACTAGGGGTTCCTGCGGCAATTC
AGTCGATAACTATAACGGTCCTAAGGTAGCGATTTAAATACGCGCTCTCTTAAGGTAGCCCCGGGACGCG
TCAATTGCATGAAGAATCTGCTTAGGGTCTGTAAGCTGAAGACCTGGCAGTGCTGAGCTGGTCAGCCCCC
AGGACCTCCTTTTGTGCCCACGAGTGAATCACCTTGGCATAGACATAATGGTCAGGGGTGGGCACGCAGC
CTGCTTCCCGCTGTGCTCCAGGCCTCCTTCGATGCTTTCCGAGAAGTCTATTGAGCTGGGAGCTTGTACT
GCACCCGGGGCTGACATCCTGGCATCCTGGGATAAAAGCAGCCCACGGGGCTGCCCTTGCCATATGCCTC
ACTGGCGGCAGAGAACAAGGCTCTATTCAGCGAGTACCCTGGAGTAGACACCAGAAGCCCAAGCATGGGC
AGAGGAAGGCAGGGGTTGGGGGGAGCAGAGCTGTCTGTGTTCCAGAAGCCCAAGGACACAGATGGCTAAG
GCGCCTGGGAGAGGGACCTGAGTGGAAGAGATAGATGGGCCTGAAGTCTCAAGCAGCAACAGCCTCCTCC
CCGCCATTGGTGAGGGTGGGGTTTGGTTTCCCGGACCTACATATCCCTCAGAGGCCTGGTGTGTAGGAAT
TTAAAGGGGGTAAATCTCCTGAGAGAATGAGGGGTACCCAGGAAGACGGGGTGTTACAGAAAGAAAGACT
CCAGCATGCACAGCCAACTCATTCAAAACTACTCTGTCAGGGGCTGCCAGGGGCCAGGCTCGGGGTGGGG
GGTGGGGGGCAACGAGAAGCTGGATCAGGGAGAAATGGCCCACTAGGCTGGATAAGAGGCCACAGAGGGG
CTCAGGAATGAAGCCTGCTGTCTTACCCTATTAGGATCTGCGTGCATACCTTCTGCCGTGCACTCTAAAC
ACACAGCCAGAGGCTCAAGTTGACCCTGGAGTCACAGAGAGGGCTCCAACCTTAGCCCTCCACTCCTGAA
CTCCAGGAATGAGAAGATAGAGTTGGAGAGATTCAGGGGAGAGGACTCTGTTGAGAATGGGGGTCACAGG
AAACTGTAATATAGGTTGATCCCGGAGGAAGGGAATAGGTTCTTCAAGTTCCTAGCATCTCACAGGCCCC
CAGAGAAGGACAGAGTTGGGGTGGTCCTGGCTTACAGGCTCTAAGAACTGGAAGCTGATTACCCCACCGA
GCTGTGCACTCTCTGTCTCTGTCTCTGTGTGTGCGCTCGTGCACACTTATCACACAAATGTTCATGTGTG
TGCACATACATGTGTTGAGACCAGAGGTCAACCTCAGGCACTGTTGCCTTGGTTTTCTGAGAGAGCATTT
CTCTCTGGATCTGGAACTCGCCAATTAGTGAGAGCCAGGAAGTCTGCTGATTTTCACTGCCCAGCACTGG
AGTTTACAAGTATGCACTGTCAACCCAGGCCTTTTGTATTCATTCTGCAGCTAGAACTTGGGTGGGTCTT
CATGCTTGACAGGCAAGCAATTTATGGACTAAGCTGTTCCCTCGGCCCTCTCTTGACCCATTTACCAGAA
AGGGGGTTCCTTGATCAATGGCGAAGCCAGGCTGGTGTTCCCAAGAAAGCCTTGACTCTGGGTACAGTGA
CCTCAGTGGGGTGAGAGGAGTTCTACCCCTAGCTGGGCTGGGGCCCAGCTCCACCCCCTCAGGCTATTCA
ATGGGGGTGCTTCCAGGAAGTCAGGGGCAGATTTAGTCCAACCCGTTCCTCCATAAAGGCCCTGACATCC
CAGGAGCCAGCAGAGGCAGGGCACCAATACGACTCACTATAGGGAGACCCAAGCTGGCTAGCGTTTAAAC
TTAAGCTTGGTACCGAGCTCGGATCCATGTCTAGACTGGACAAGAGCAAAGTCATAAACTCTGCTCTGGA
ATTACTCAATGGAGTCGGTATCGAAGGCCTGACGACAAGGAAACTCGCTCAAAAGCTGGGAGTTGAGCAG
CCTACCCTGTACTGGCACGTGAAGAACAAGCGGGCCCTGCTCGATGCCCTGCCAATCGAGATGCTGGACA
GGCATCATACCCACTCCTGCCCCCTGGAAGGCGAGTCATGGCAAGACTTTCTGCGGAACAACGCCAAGTC
ATACCGCTGTGCTCTCCTCTCACATCGCGACGGGGCTAAAGTGCATCTCGGCACCCGCCCAACAGAGAAA
CAGTACGAAACCCTGGAAAATCAGCTCGCGTTCCTGTGTCAGCAAGGCTTCTCCCTGGAGAACGCACTGT
ACGCTCTGTCCGCCGTGGGCCACTTTACACTGGGCTGCGTATTGGAGGAACAGGAGCATCAAGTAGCAAA
AGAGGAAAGAGAGACACCTACCACCGATTCTATGCCCCCACTTCTGAAACAAGCAATTGAGCTGTTCGAC
CGGCAGGGAGCCGAACCTGCCTTCCTTTTCGGCCTGGAACTAATCATATGTGGCCTGGAGAAACAGCTAA
AGTGCGAAAGCGGCGGGCCGACCGACGCCCTTGACGATTTTGACTTAGACATGCTCCCAGCCGATGCCCT
TGACGACTTTGACCTTGATATGCTGCCTGCTGACGCTCTTGACGATTTTGACCTTGACATGCTCCCCGGG
TAACCCGCTGATCAGCCTCGACTGTGCCTTCTAGTTGCCAGCCATCTGTTGTTTGCCCCTCCCCCGTGCC
TTCCTTGACCCTGGAAGGTGCCACTCCCACTGTCCTTTCCTAATAAAATGAGGAAATTGCATCGCATTGT
CTGAGTAGGTGTCATTCTATTCTGGGGGGTGGGGTGGGGCAGGACAGCAAGGGGGAGGATTGGGAAGACA
ATAGCAGGCATGCTGGGGATGCGGTGGGCTCTATGGCTTCTGAGGCGGAAAGAACCAGATCCTCTCTTAA
GGTAGCATCGAGATTTAAATTAGGGATAACAGGGTAATGGCGCGGGCCGCAGGAACCCCTAGTGATGGAG
TTGGCCACTCCCTCTCTGCGCGCTCGCTCGCTCACTGAGGCCGGGCGACCAAAGGTCGCCCGACGCCCGG
GCTTTGCCCGGGCGGCCTCAGTGAGCGAGCGAGCGCGCAGCTGCCTGCAGGGGCGCCTGATGCGGTATTT
TCTCCTTACGCATCTGTGCGGTATTTCACACCGCATA
[95 nt withheld, positions 3258-3352]
T
[46 nt withheld, positions 3354-3399]
C
[141 nt withheld, positions 3401-3541]
CCTTTGACGTTGGAGTCCACGTTCTTT
[37 nt withheld, positions 3569-3605]
ACTCTATCTCGGGCTATTCTTTTGATTTATAAGGGATTTTGCCGATTTCGGTCTATTGGTTAAAAAATGA
GCTGATTTAACAAAAATTTAACGCGAATTTTAACAAAATATTAACGTTTACAATTTTATGGTGCACTCTC
AGTACAATCTGCTCTGATGCCGCATAGTTAAGCCAGCCCCGACACCCGCCAACACCCGCTGACGCGCCCT
GACGGGCTTGTCTGCTCCCGGCATCCGCTTACAGACAAGCTGTGACCGTCTCCGGGAGCTGCATGTGTCA
GAGGTTTTCACCGTCATCACCGAAACGCGCGAGACGAAAGGGCCTCGTGATACGCCTATTTTTATAGGTT
AATGTCATGATAATAATGGTTTCTTAGACGTCAGGTGGCACTTTTCGGGGAAATGTGCGCGGAACCCCTA
TTTGTTTATTTTTCTAAATACATTCAAATATGTATCCGCTCATGAGACAATAACCCTGATAAATGCTTCA
ATAATATTGAAAAAGGAAGAGTATGAGTATTCAACATTTCCGTGTCGCCCTTATTCCCTTTTTTGCGGCA
TTTTGCCTTCCTGTTTTTGCTCACCCAGAAACGCTGGTGAAAGTAAAAGATGCTGAAGATCAGTTGGGTG
CACGAGTGGGTTACATCGAACTGGATCTCAACAGCGGTAAGATCCTTGAGAGTTTTCGCCCCGAAGAACG
TTTTCCAATGATGAGCACTTTTAAAGTTCTGCTATGTGGCGCGGTATTATCCCGTATTGACGCCGGGCAA
GAGCAACTCGGTCGCCGCATACACTATTCTCAGAATGACTTGGTTGAGTACTCACCAGTCACAGAAAAGC
ATCTTACGGATGGCATGACAGTAAGAGAATTATGCAGTGCTGCCATAACCATGAGTGATAACACTGCGGC
CAACTTACTTCTGACAACGATCGGAGGACCGAAGGAGCTAACCGCTTTTTTGCACAACATGGGGGATCAT
GTAACTCGCCTTGATCGTTGGGAACCGGAGCTGAATGAAGCCATACCAAACGACGAGCGTGACACCACGA
TGCCTGTAGCAATGGCAACAACGTTGCGCAAACTATTAACTGGCGAACTACTTACTCTAGCTTCCCGGCA
ACAATTAATAGACTGGATGGAGGCGGATAAAGTTGCAGGACCACTTCTGCGCTCGGCCCTTCCGGCTGGC
TGGTTTATTGCTGATAAATCTGGAGCCGGTGAGCGTGGGTCTCGCGGTATCATTGCAGCACTGGGGCCAG
ATGGTAAGCCCTCCCGTATCGTAGTTATCTACACGACGGGGAGTCAGGCAACTATGGATGAACGAAATAG
ACAGATCGCTGAGATAGGTGCCTCACTGATTAAGCATTGGTAACTGTCAGACCAAGTTTACTCATATATA
CTTTAGATTGATTTAAAACTTCATTTTTAATTTAAAAGGATCTAGGTGAAGATCCTTTTTGATAATCTCA
TGACCAAAATCCCTTAACGTGAGTTTTCGTTCCACTGAGCGTCAGACCCCGTAGAAAAGATCAAAGGATC
TTCTTGAGATCCTTTTTTTCTGCGCGTAATCTGCTGCTTGCAAACAAAAAAACCACCGCTACCAGCGGTG
GTTTGTTTGCCGGATCAAGAGCTACCAACTCTTTTTCCGAAGGTAACTGGCTTCAGCAGAGCGCAGATAC
CAAATACTGTTCTTCTAGTGTAGCCGTAGTTAGGCCACCACTTCAAGAACTCTGTAGCACCGCCTACATA
CCTCGCTCTGCTAATCCTGTTACCAGTGGCTGCTGCCAGTGGCGATAAGTCGTGTCTTACCGGGTTGGAC
TCAAGACGATAGTTACCGGATAAGGCGCAGCGGTCGGGCTGAACGGGGGGTTCGTGCACACAGCCCAGCT
TGGAGCGAACGACCTACACCGAACTGAGATACCTACAGCGTGAGCTATGAGAAAGCGCCACGCTTCCCGA
AGGGAGAAAGGCGGACAGGTATCCGGTAAGCGGCAGGGTCGGAACAGGAGAGCGCACGAGGGAGCTTCCA
GGGGGAAACGCCTGGTATCTTTATAGTCCTGTCGGGTTTCGCCACCTCTGACTTGAGCGTCGATTTTTGT
GATGCTCGTCAGGGGGGCGGAGCCTATGGAAAAACGCCAGCAACGCGGCCTTTTTACGGTTCCTGGCCTT
TTGCTGGCCTTTTGCTCACATGT
Features (pLannotate 1.2.2; 14 found; start..end, strand, type, name):
     12..39      +  repeat_region  AAV2 ITR (fragment): inverted terminal repeat of adeno-associated virus serotype 2 inverted
     68..95      +  repeat_region  AAV2 ITR (fragment): inverted terminal repeat of adeno-associated virus serotype 2 inverted
   1916..1933    +  promoter       T7 promoter (fragment): promoter for bacteriophage T7 RNA polymerase
   1987..2733    +  CDS            Tet-On® 3G: modified rtTA protein that binds tightly to promoters containing the tet operator in the presence of doxycycline
   2752..2976    +  polyA_signal   bGH poly(A) signal: bovine growth hormone polyadenylation signal
   2980..2998    +  promoter       SV40 promoter (fragment): SV40 enhancer and early promoter
   3061..3201    +  repeat_region  AAV2 ITR: inverted terminal repeat of adeno-associated virus serotype 2 inverted
   3206..3257    -  misc_feature   bom (fragment): basis of mobility region from pBR322
   3276..3731    +  rep_origin     f1 ori (sequence partly withheld): f1 bacteriophage origin of replication; arrow indicates direction of (+) strand synthesis
   3732..3781    -  misc_feature   bom (fragment): basis of mobility region from pBR322
   3883..3918    -  CDS            rop (fragment): Rop protein, which maintains plasmids at low copy number; rop
   4013..4117    +  promoter       AmpR promoter: bla
   4118..4978    +  CDS            AmpR: β-lactamase; bla; confers resistance to ampicillin, carbenicillin, and related antibiotics
   5149..5737    +  rep_origin     ori: high-copy-number ColE1/pMB1/pBR322/pUC origin of replication
