[The description below was written by a language model from this plasmid's Addgene catalogue record and pLannotate feature annotations shown in this document.]
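Description:
pGFAP-TetOn3G is an AAV transfer plasmid for mammalian expression, built on the AAV-cDNA6-V5His backbone by inserting a promoter and coding sequence between the AAV2 inverted terminal repeats using Gibson assembly. The plasmid is about 5.8 kb in total. It is propagated in bacteria at high copy from a ColE1/pUC-type origin under ampicillin selection (AmpR with its own bla promoter), and it also carries an f1/M13 phage origin. There is no mammalian selectable marker. Short fragments of bom, rop, a T7 promoter and an SV40 promoter are annotated but appear to be backbone remnants rather than functional parts.

The payload is the 747 bp synthetic Tet-On 3G reverse tetracycline transactivator, a modified rtTA that binds tet-operator-containing promoters in the presence of doxycycline. It is followed by a bovine growth hormone polyadenylation signal. According to the catalogue entry, expression is driven by a GFAP promoter, which is commonly used to restrict expression to astrocytes and related glia. The automated annotation does not label this promoter, but an unannotated stretch of roughly 1.8 kb between the upstream ITR and the transactivator is consistent with its position. The ITRs flanking the cassette allow it to be packaged into recombinant AAV particles when replication and capsid functions are supplied in trans. The depositor sequence shows two full ITRs, whereas the slightly shorter NGS-derived record resolves the upstream ITR only as fragments.

The construct serves as the cell-type-specific driver half of a two-component doxycycline-inducible system, to be paired with a separate TRE-controlled responder. The associated publication concerns a genetically encoded, cell-type-specific inhibitor of protein synthesis.
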