Addgene plasmid #133728: pGFAP-TetOn3G
Purpose: Plasmid contains the TetOn3G-transactivator sequence under control of a GFAP promoter.
Depositing lab: Erin Schuman. Depositing organization: Max Planck Institute for Brain Research. Publication: A genetically encodable cell-type-specific protein synthesis inhibitor. Heumuller M, Glock C, Rangaraju V, Biever A, Schuman EM. Nat Methods. 2019 Jul 15. pii: 10.1038/s41592-019-0468-x. doi: 10.1038/s41592-019-0468-x. PubMed 31308551.
Backbone
  Vector backbone: AAV-cDNA6-V5His
  Backbone manufacturer: Vector Bioloabs
  Backbone size w/o insert (bp): 5063
  Total vector size (bp): 5810
  Modifications to backbone: Promoter and Insert were inserted between the AAV2 ITRs using Gibson cloning.
  Vector type: Mammalian Expression, AAV
  Selectable markers: No selectable marker
Growth in bacteria
  Bacterial resistance: Ampicillin, 100 μg/mL
  Growth temperature: 37°C
  Growth strain: NEB Stable
  Copy number: High Copy
Gene/Insert
  Gene/Insert name: TetOn3G
  Species: Synthetic
  Insert size (bp): 747
  Promoter: pGFAP
  Cloning method: Gibson Cloning
  Sequencing primers: 5′ ATGTCTAGACTGGACAAGAGC; 3′ TTACCCGGGGAGCATG
Terms and licenses: Academic/Nonprofit Terms; Industry Terms: Not Available to Industry
How to cite: pGFAP-TetOn3G was a gift from Erin Schuman (Addgene plasmid # 133728 ; http://n2t.net/addgene:133728 ; RRID:Addgene_133728)
